Addgene plasmid #119180: pJKW1659
Purpose: E.coli expression plasmid for Pm4CL1 and PmCHS
Depositing lab: Jing-Ke Weng. Depositing organization: Whitehead Institute for Biomedical Research. Publication: The biosynthetic origin of psychoactive kavalactones in kava. Pluskal T, Torrens-Spence MP, Fallon TR, De Abreu A, Shi CH, Weng JK. Nat Plants. 2019 Jul 22. pii: 10.1038/s41477-019-0474-0. doi: 10.1038/s41477-019-0474-0. PubMed 31332312.
Backbone
  Vector backbone: pJKW1565
  Backbone size w/o insert (bp): 3233
  Total vector size (bp): 6048
  Vector type: Bacterial Expression
Growth in bacteria
  Bacterial resistance: Ampicillin, 100 μg/mL
  Growth temperature: 37°C
  Growth strain: DH5alpha
  Copy number: High Copy
Gene/Insert 1
  Gene/Insert name: Pm4CL1
  Species: Piper methysticum
  Insert size (bp): 1638
  GenBank ID: MK058492
  Promoter: pGAP
  Cloning method: Gibson Cloning
  Sequencing primers: 5′ CCGCTTGACGCTGCGTAAG
Gene/Insert 2
  Gene/Insert name: PmCHS
  Species: Piper methysticum
  Insert size (bp): 1185
  GenBank ID: MK058495
  Promoter: pGAP
  Cloning method: Gibson Cloning
  Sequencing primers: 5′ TTTTGAGGAAGGATTTGAG
Terms and licenses: Academic/Nonprofit Terms; Industry Terms: Not Available to Industry
How to cite: pJKW1659 was a gift from Jing-Ke Weng (Addgene plasmid # 119180 ; http://n2t.net/addgene:119180 ; RRID:Addgene_119180)
