[The description below was written by a language model from this plasmid's Addgene catalogue record and pLannotate feature annotations shown in this document.]
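Description:
pJKW1659 is a 6,048 bp high-copy bacterial expression plasmid built on the pJKW1565 backbone for co-expressing two enzymes from kava (Piper methysticum) in E. coli. It replicates from a ColE1/pUC-type origin and is selected with ampicillin through the β-lactamase gene and its native promoter. The backbone also retains pUC/pBR322-derived remnants, including fragments of bom, rop, lacI and lacZα. A CAP binding site, lac promoter and lac operator lie upstream of the insert region in the same orientation.

The payload consists of Pm4CL1, a 4-coumarate-CoA ligase (1,638 bp), and PmCHS, a chalcone synthase (1,185 bp), both inserted by Gibson assembly. In the feature table these appear as two same-strand open reading frames labelled by their closest database homologues (a tobacco 4CL2 and a Cannabis CHS); those labels reflect sequence similarity, not the actual source species. The 4CL reading frame comes first and CHS follows, each preceded by a phage T7 gene 10 ribosome binding site. A third copy of that RBS sits downstream of CHS, next to a lacZα fragment. The catalogue lists pGAP as the promoter for both genes, but the automated annotation does not mark a pGAP element. An unannotated stretch upstream of the first RBS could accommodate it, and the close tandem arrangement is consistent with operon-style transcription, though the record does not confirm this.

Functionally, 4CL activates hydroxycinnamic acids to their CoA thioesters, which the type III polyketide synthase CHS then uses as starter substrates. The pairing would therefore allow chalcone-type products to be reconstituted in E. coli. The plasmid was deposited in connection with work on kavalactone biosynthesis in kava.
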