Features (pLannotate 1.2.2; 16 found; start..end, strand, type, name):
    137..236     +  misc_feature   bom (fragment): basis of mobility region from pBR322
    242..396     -  CDS            lacZα (fragment): LacZα fragment of β-galactosidase; lacZ fragment
    543..565     -  RBS            RBS: efficient ribosome binding site from bacteriophage T7 gene 10 (Olins and Rangwala, 1989)
    612..1772    -  CDS            CHS: CHS_CANSA - Also known as CAN1069. Experimental evidence at protein level: Swiss-Prot protein existence level 1. Chalcone synthase that can also use isovaleryl-CoA, isobutyryl-CoA or hexanoyl-CoA as substrates, but that is unable produce olivetol or olivetolic acid. From Cannabis sativa (Hemp) (Marijuana).
   1790..1812    -  RBS            RBS: efficient ribosome binding site from bacteriophage T7 gene 10 (Olins and Rangwala, 1989)
   1844..3469    -  CDS            4CL2: 4CL2_TOBAC - Experimental evidence at protein level: Swiss-Prot protein existence level 1. From Nicotiana tabacum (Common tobacco).
   3490..3512    -  RBS            RBS: efficient ribosome binding site from bacteriophage T7 gene 10 (Olins and Rangwala, 1989)
   3812..3831    -  CDS            lacZα (fragment): LacZα fragment of β-galactosidase; lacZ fragment
   3851..3867    -  protein_bind   lac operator: The lac repressor binds to the lac operator to inhibit transcription in E. coli. This inhibition can be relieved by adding lactose or isopropyl-β-D-thiogalactopyranoside (IPTG). lac repressor encoded by lacI
   3875..3905    -  promoter       lac promoter: promoter for the E. coli lac operon
   3920..3941    -  protein_bind   CAP binding site: CAP binding activates transcription in the presence of cAMP. E. coli catabolite activator protein
   3954..4046    -  CDS            lacI (fragment): lac repressor; lacI; The lac repressor binds to the lac operator to inhibit transcription in E. coli. This inhibition can be relieved by adding lactose or isopropyl-β-D-thiogalactopyranoside (IPTG).
   4229..4817    -  rep_origin     ori: high-copy-number ColE1/pMB1/pBR322/pUC origin of replication
   4988..5848    -  CDS            AmpR: β-lactamase; bla; confers resistance to ampicillin, carbenicillin, and related antibiotics
   5849..5953    -  promoter       AmpR promoter: bla
   6048..35      +  CDS            rop (fragment) (across the origin): Rop protein, which maintains plasmids at low copy number; rop
>Addgene plasmid #119180 | pJKW1659 | depositor full sequence | sequence record 225396 | pJKW1659 sequence 6048 bps
TCGCGCGTTTCGGTGATGACGGTGAAAACCTCTGACACATGCAGCTCCCGGAGACGGTCACAGCTTGTCT
GTAAGCGGATGCCGGGAGCAGACAAGCCCGTCAGGGCGCGTCAGCGGGTGTTGGCGGGTGTCGGGGCTGG
CTTAACTATGCGGCATCAGAGCAGATTGTACTGAGAGTGCACCATATGCGGTGTGAAATACCGCACAGAT
GCGTAAGGAGAAAATACCGCATCAGGCGCCATTCGCCATTCAGGCTGCGCAACTGTTGGGAAGGGCGATC
GGTGCGGGCCTCTTCGCTATTACGCCAGCTGGCGAAAGGGGGATGTGCTGCAAGGCGATTAAGTTGGGTA
ACGCCAGGGTTTTCCCAGTCACGACGTTGTAAAACGACGGCCAGTGCCAAGCTATGAGAAGAGAAAAGAA
AACCGCCGATCCTGTCCACCGCATTACTGCAAGGTAGTGGACAAGACCGGCGGTCTTAAGTTTTTTGGCT
GAATGATTCGAGTGGATCCAAGCTTGCGGCCGCGTCGACACCGGTATGTAGGTCTCCTTCTTAAAGTTAA
ACAAATCAGGCGATCAAGCTTTTAATTAAGAGCTCATTAGTTGGCCTCGGCGATGGGCAAACTATGCAAG
ACGACCGTCTCCACTGTCAAGCCCGGCCCAAAACCAAACAAAACTCCCCAATGTAACCCTTCACCGGTCG
TCGCCTTCCCTTCTTCCATGCTGTTCCTCCTCATCTCGTCAAGTATGAACAACACGCAAGCGCTCGACAT
ATTCCCGTACTCACTCAAAACTGTTCTCGTTGTCTTCAGCTTCTCCACTTTCAGACGCAGCTTCGCCTCC
ACCTGGTCTAGAATGGCCGGCCCGCCTGGATGAACAATCCAAAATATCGAGTTCCAGTCGTCGATGCCCA
GCGGTGCAAACGCCTCCTTTAGGCTCTTCTCGATGTTCTTTGAGATGAGCCCAGGTACGTCCTTGAGGAG
GTGGAAGGTTAGACCCACTTCTCGGAGATGGCCGTCTATTGCCCCATCCGAGTCGGGAAGGATGGTCTGA
GCCGCAGATACAATTTGAAAGAGTGGCCTTTCTATGACGGGGTCGGGGTCGGCACCGACGATGATGGCAG
AGGCACCATCACCGAACAGGGCCTGGCCGACCATGCTATCGAGGTGAGTCTCCGAGGGGCCGCGGAAGGT
GACGGCGGTGATCTCGGAGCAGACGACGAGGACCCTCGCGCCCGCATTGTTCTCGGCGAGGTCCTTGGCA
AGGCGGAGAACCGTACCGCCGGCGAAGCAGCCCTGCTGGTAGAGCATGGTGCGGCGAACGGAGGGGCAGA
GGCCGAGTAGCTTGGTGAGCTGGAAATCGGCGCCGGGCATGTCGACGCCGGAGGTGGTGCAGAAGATGAG
GTGGGTGATGGCCGACTTTGGGCGGCCCCATTCCTTGATGGCCTTGGCGGCCGCCTCCTTGCCGAGCTTG
GGTACCTCCACCACGACCATATCTTGGCGGGCGTCGAGGGAAGGGGCCATGTAGGCACAGATGTCAGGGT
TGTTTTTCAACAGCTCCTCCGACAAGTGCATGTGCCGCTTCGTTATCATCGACTTGTCACACATTCGTCG
GAACTTCTCCTTGAGCTCTGTCATGTGCTCGCTCTTGGTGATCCTAAAGTAGTAGTCCGGATAATCGGCC
TGGTACACCACATTGGCCGGCGCAGCAGTGCCGATGGCCAGCACCGTGGCTGGTCCCCTCGCCCGCTGCG
CCGCCCAAATCTCCTCTACGGTCTTCGACATTATGGCAGTCTCCTTCTTAAAGTTAAACAAACAACCGTA
CCGGATCCCCTGCAGGGCTACTTGGGTATACCAGCTGCCAATCTTCCCCTCAAATCCTTCCTCAAAATCT
TCCCAGAGGGTGCTTTAGGAATTGAATCAACGAAAAAGACTCGATTGATTCGCTTGTAGAACACCACCTG
CTTGCTAATGAACTGCTTGATCTCATCCTCACTGATGACTGATCCATTGGAGGTCACCACAAATGCCACT
GGCACTTCCCCTGCTGCCTCATCTTTCATCGGGACAACAGCGGCATCAGCAATGTTAGGGTGAGTAATGA
GAATGGCTTCGAGCTCGGCAGGGGCGACTTGGAAGCCCTTGTACTTAATGATCTCCTTCAACCTATCGAC
AATGAAGAGCTCCTCGTCGTCGTCGACATAGCCAATGTCGCCGGTGTGCAGCCACCCTTCCTTGTCGATC
GTCCTCTGCGTAGCCGCCGCGTCATTAAGATACCCTTTCATGATTTGGGAGCCTCGGATGCAAATTTCGC
CGGGTTGGTTTCTGGGCAGGTAGGCACCGGTTTCTGGGTCGACGATCTTGAGCTGGGCGTTCCTGACCAC
GGTGCCGCAAGAACCAGACTTGATCTCGAAGGGCTCCTTGGCGAAGGCCAAACACATGGACAGCACTGGC
CCTGCCTCCGTCATCCCATAGCCCTGGCCGAGCTTGGCGTTGGGAAGCTTGGCCCGGACGGCGTCTTCGA
GCTCCTTCCCCATCGGGGCGGCGCCGGACATCACCGTCCGAATGGACGACAAGTCGTACTTGTCGACGAG
CGGGCTCTTGGCGATGGCAAGAACGATGGGCGGAACGATGGGCGCAATGGTCACCTTGTACTTCTGCACC
AGCTCCATCAGCGCCGTGATCTCGAACTTCTGCATGATGAGGATCGCCGCCCCGACGCGCAGGCCGCAGA
AGAGCACCGAGTTGAGGGAGTAGATGTGGAAGAGGGGAAGAACGCAGAGCAGGACGTCGTCTGGCCGGAA
GTATAGATTCGGGTTCTCGCCGTCGACTTGCTGGGCAACGCTCGTCACCTGGCTGCGGTGTGTGAGCATC
ACTCCTTTAGGGAGGCCGGTGGTGCCGGAGGAGTATGGCAGCGCCACCACGTCGTCGGGGTCAATATCCA
CCTCGGGCAGCTCCGACTCGTCGGCGCCGGACAGCTCGGAGAAGTGGGAGCACCCCGGGGGCGGCGCGTC
GACGCACACCACTTTGACGCCGCGCTCCTCGGCCAGGTCCCTGACCTTGTCGACGTAGGCGGACATGGTG
ACGATGAGCTTCGCGCCGGAGGCCTTGACCTGCTTGGCGATCTCCTGCGGCGTGTAGAAGGGGTTGGCGG
TGGTGGACATGGCCCCGCGGAAGGAGGCGCCGAGGAAGGCGAAGACGAACTCCGGCGAGTTGGGGAGGAG
GATCATGATCACCTCCCGCTGCTGCACCCCCATCCGGTGCAGCCCGGCGGCCACCCTCCTCGCCGTCGTC
TCCACCTCGCCGTACGTGTACACCTCGCCGGTGCTGCCATTGATGAGACAAGGATTGTCCCGGTAAGCAC
CAATGTTCTGGAAACAATAATTGTGCAACGACATGTCGTTCTTGATCTCAATGTCCGGCAGCTTAGACCG
GTATACACATCGATCAGTAGCAATAGTGTCTACTACCATCTTCATCCTCGAGATGCAGTTCTCCTTCTTA
AAGTTAAACAAACGGCATATTCCACCAGCTATTTGTTAGTGAATAAAAGGTTGCCTGTAAAATTACAAAA
ACCTTACGCAGCGTCAAGCGGAATCGTGTCAATCATTGCGACAAATCAATCCTGTGCCTAAGCATTACGC
GACTGACTCGCCTCACTCTTCCTTTGGGCTTGAGACCACATGGGGTCGGCGCCCCGAATTTTAAAGGGCA
ATTACGATAAAAATGTGATTTTCATCACGATTTAGGTGCAGCCATTTCGTCGAGATCAAGTTTAGGACAA
AATTTTGCCAGTTGGTGTTAATGTTTTGTTAGAATCCGTAATCATGGTCATAGCTGTTTCCTGTGTGAAA
TTGTTATCCGCTCACAATTCCACACAACATACGAGCCGGAAGCATAAAGTGTAAAGCCTGGGGTGCCTAA
TGAGTGAGCTAACTCACATTAATTGCGTTGCGCTCACTGCCCGCTTTCCAGTCGGGAAACCTGTCGTGCC
AGCTGCATTAATGAATCGGCCAACGCGCGGGGAGAGGCGGTTTGCGTATTGGGCGCTCTTCCGCTTCCTC
GCTCACTGACTCGCTGCGCTCGGTCGTTCGGCTGCGGCGAGCGGTATCAGCTCACTCAAAGGCGGTAATA
CGGTTATCCACAGAATCAGGGGATAACGCAGGAAAGAACATGTGAGCAAAAGGCCAGCAAAAGGCCAGGA
ACCGTAAAAAGGCCGCGTTGCTGGCGTTTTTCCATAGGCTCCGCCCCCCTGACGAGCATCACAAAAATCG
ACGCTCAAGTCAGAGGTGGCGAAACCCGACAGGACTATAAAGATACCAGGCGTTTCCCCCTGGAAGCTCC
CTCGTGCGCTCTCCTGTTCCGACCCTGCCGCTTACCGGATACCTGTCCGCCTTTCTCCCTTCGGGAAGCG
TGGCGCTTTCTCAAAGCTCACGCTGTAGGTATCTCAGTTCGGTGTAGGTCGTTCGCTCCAAGCTGGGCTG
TGTGCACGAACCCCCCGTTCAGCCCGACCGCTGCGCCTTATCCGGTAACTATCGTCTTGAGTCCAACCCG
GTAAGACACGACTTATCGCCACTGGCAGCAGCCACTGGTAACAGGATTAGCAGAGCGAGGTATGTAGGCG
GTGCTACAGAGTTCTTGAAGTGGTGGCCTAACTACGGCTACACTAGAAGAACAGTATTTGGTATCTGCGC
TCTGCTGAAGCCAGTTACCTTCGGAAAAAGAGTTGGTAGCTCTTGATCCGGCAAACAAACCACCGCTGGT
AGCGGTGGTTTTTTTGTTTGCAAGCAGCAGATTACGCGCAGAAAAAAAGGATCTCAAGAAGATCCTTTGA
TCTTTTCTACGGGGTCTGACGCTCAGTGGAACGAAAACTCACGTTAAGGGATTTTGGTCATGAGATTATC
AAAAAGGATCTTCACCTAGATCCTTTTAAATTAAAAATGAAGTTTTAAATCAATCTAAAGTATATATGAG
TAAACTTGGTCTGACAGTTACCAATGCTTAATCAGTGAGGCACCTATCTCAGCGATCTGTCTATTTCGTT
CATCCATAGTTGCCTGACTCCCCGTCGTGTAGATAACTACGATACGGGAGGGCTTACCATCTGGCCCCAG
TGCTGCAATGATACCGCGAGACCCACGCTCACCGGCTCCAGATTTATCAGCAATAAACCAGCCAGCCGGA
AGGGCCGAGCGCAGAAGTGGTCCTGCAACTTTATCCGCCTCCATCCAGTCTATTAATTGTTGCCGGGAAG
CTAGAGTAAGTAGTTCGCCAGTTAATAGTTTGCGCAACGTTGTTGCCATTGCTACAGGCATCGTGGTGTC
ACGCTCGTCGTTTGGTATGGCTTCATTCAGCTCCGGTTCCCAACGATCAAGGCGAGTTACATGATCCCCC
ATGTTGTGCAAAAAAGCGGTTAGCTCCTTCGGTCCTCCGATCGTTGTCAGAAGTAAGTTGGCCGCAGTGT
TATCACTCATGGTTATGGCAGCACTGCATAATTCTCTTACTGTCATGCCATCCGTAAGATGCTTTTCTGT
GACTGGTGAGTACTCAACCAAGTCATTCTGAGAATAGTGTATGCGGCGACCGAGTTGCTCTTGCCCGGCG
TCAATACGGGATAATACCGCGCCACATAGCAGAACTTTAAAAGTGCTCATCATTGGAAAACGTTCTTCGG
GGCGAAAACTCTCAAGGATCTTACCGCTGTTGAGATCCAGTTCGATGTAACCCACTCGTGCACCCAACTG
ATCTTCAGCATCTTTTACTTTCACCAGCGTTTCTGGGTGAGCAAAAACAGGAAGGCAAAATGCCGCAAAA
AAGGGAATAAGGGCGACACGGAAATGTTGAATACTCATACTCTTCCTTTTTCAATATTATTGAAGCATTT
ATCAGGGTTATTGTCTCATGAGCGGATACATATTTGAATGTATTTAGAAAAATAAACAAATAGGGGTTCC
GCGCACATTTCCCCGAAAAGTGCCACCTGACGTCTAAGAAACCATTATTATCATGACATTAACCTATAAA
AATAGGCGTATCACGAGGCCCTTTCGTC
