Features (pLannotate 1.2.2; 16 found; start..end, strand, type, name):
    137..236     +  misc_feature   bom (fragment): basis of mobility region from pBR322
    242..396     -  CDS            lacZα (fragment): LacZα fragment of β-galactosidase; lacZ fragment
    543..565     -  RBS            RBS: efficient ribosome binding site from bacteriophage T7 gene 10 (Olins and Rangwala, 1989)
    612..1772    -  CDS            CHS: CHS_CANSA - Also known as CAN1069. Experimental evidence at protein level: Swiss-Prot protein existence level 1. Chalcone synthase that can also use isovaleryl-CoA, isobutyryl-CoA or hexanoyl-CoA as substrates, but that is unable produce olivetol or olivetolic acid. From Cannabis sativa (Hemp) (Marijuana).
   1790..1812    -  RBS            RBS: efficient ribosome binding site from bacteriophage T7 gene 10 (Olins and Rangwala, 1989)
   1844..3469    -  CDS            4CL2: 4CL2_TOBAC - Experimental evidence at protein level: Swiss-Prot protein existence level 1. From Nicotiana tabacum (Common tobacco).
   3490..3512    -  RBS            RBS: efficient ribosome binding site from bacteriophage T7 gene 10 (Olins and Rangwala, 1989)
   3812..3831    -  CDS            lacZα (fragment): LacZα fragment of β-galactosidase; lacZ fragment
   3851..3867    -  protein_bind   lac operator: The lac repressor binds to the lac operator to inhibit transcription in E. coli. This inhibition can be relieved by adding lactose or isopropyl-β-D-thiogalactopyranoside (IPTG). lac repressor encoded by lacI
   3875..3905    -  promoter       lac promoter: promoter for the E. coli lac operon
   3920..3941    -  protein_bind   CAP binding site: CAP binding activates transcription in the presence of cAMP. E. coli catabolite activator protein
   3954..4046    -  CDS            lacI (fragment): lac repressor; lacI; The lac repressor binds to the lac operator to inhibit transcription in E. coli. This inhibition can be relieved by adding lactose or isopropyl-β-D-thiogalactopyranoside (IPTG).
   4229..4817    -  rep_origin     ori: high-copy-number ColE1/pMB1/pBR322/pUC origin of replication
   4988..5848    -  CDS            AmpR: β-lactamase; bla; confers resistance to ampicillin, carbenicillin, and related antibiotics
   5849..5953    -  promoter       AmpR promoter: bla
   6048..35      +  CDS            rop (fragment) (across the origin): Rop protein, which maintains plasmids at low copy number; rop
>Addgene plasmid #119180 | pJKW1659 | addgene full sequence | sequence record 231689 | Addgene NGS Result
TCGCGCGTTTCGGTGATGACGGTGAAAACCTCTGACACATGCAGCTCCCGGAGACGGTCACAGCTTGTCT
GTAAGCGGATGCCGGGAGCAGACAAGCCCGTCAGGGCGCGTCAGCGGGTGTTGGCGGGTGTCGGGGCTGG
CTTAACTATGCGGCATCAGAGCAGATTGTACTGAGAGTGCACCATATGCGGTGTGAAATACCGCACAGAT
GCGTAAGGAGAAAATACCGCATCAGGCGCCATTCGCCATTCAGGCTGCGCAACTGTTGGGAAGGGCGATC
GGTGCGGGCCTCTTCGCTATTACGCCAGCTGGCGAAAGGGGGATGTGCTGCAAGGCGATTAAGTTGGGTA
ACGCCAGGGTTTTCCCAGTCACGACGTTGTAAAACGACGGCCAGTGCCAAGCTATGAGAAGAGAAAAGAA
AACCGCCGATCCTGTCCACCGCATTACTGCAAGGTAGTGGACAAGACCGGCGGTCTTAAGTTTTTTGGCT
GAATGATTCGAGTGGATCCAAGCTTGCGGCCGCGTCGACACCGGTATGTAGGTCTCCTTCTTAAAGTTAA
ACAAATCAGGCGATCAAGCTTTTAATTAAGAGCTCATTAGTTGGCCTCGGCGATGGGCAAACTATGCAAG
ACGACCGTCTCCACTGTCAAGCCCGGCCCAAAACCAAACAAAACTCCCCAATGTAACCCTTCACCGGTCG
TCGCCTTCCCTTCTTCCATGCTGTTCCTCCTCATCTCGTCAAGTATGAACAACACGCAAGCGCTCGACAT
ATTCCCGTACTCACTCAAAACTGTTCTCGTTGTCTTCAGCTTCTCCACTTTCAGACGCAGCTTCGCCTCC
ACCTGGTCTAGAATGGCCGGCCCGCCTGGATGAACAATCCAAAATATCGAGTTCCAGTCGTCGATGCCCA
GCGGTGCAAACGCCTCCTTTAGGCTCTTCTCGATGTTCTTTGAGATGAGCCCAGGTACGTCCTTGAGGAG
GTGGAAGGTTAGACCCACTTCTCGGAGATGGCCGTCTATTGCCCCATCCGAGTCGGGAAGGATGGTCTGA
GCCGCAGATACAATTTGAAAGAGTGGCCTTTCTATGACGGGGTCGGGGTCGGCACCGACGATGATGGCAG
AGGCACCATCACCGAACAGGGCCTGGCCGACCATGCTATCGAGGTGAGTCTCCGAGGGGCCGCGGAAGGT
GACGGCGGTGATCTCGGAGCAGACGACGAGGACCCTCGCGCCCGCATTGTTCTCGGCGAGGTCCTTGGCA
AGGCGGAGAACCGTACCGCCGGCGAAGCAGCCCTGCTGGTAGAGCATGGTGCGGCGAACGGAGGGGCAGA
GGCCGAGTAGCTTGGTGAGCTGGAAATCGGCGCCGGGCATGTCGACGCCGGAGGTGGTGCAGAAGATGAG
GTGGGTGATGGCCGACTTTGGGCGGCCCCATTCCTTGATGGCCTTGGCGGCCGCCTCCTTGCCGAGCTTG
GGTACCTCCACCACGACCATATCTTGGCGGGCGTCGAGGGAAGGGGCCATGTAGGCACAGATGTCAGGGT
TGTTTTTCAACAGCTCCTCCGACAAGTGCATGTGCCGCTTCGTTATCATCGACTTGTCACACATTCGTCG
GAACTTCTCCTTGAGCTCTGTCATGTGCTCGCTCTTGGTGATCCTAAAGTAGTAGTCCGGATAATCGGCC
TGGTACACCACATTGGCCGGCGCAGCAGTGCCGATGGCCAGCACCGTGGCTGGTCCCCTCGCCCGCTGCG
CCGCCCAAATCTCCTCTACGGTCTTCGACATTATGGCAGTCTCCTTCTTAAAGTTAAACAAACAACCGTA
CCGGATCCCCTGCAGGGCTACTTGGGTATACCAGCTGCCAATCTTCCCCTCAAATCCTTCCTCAAAATCT
TCCCAGAGGGTGCTTTAGGAATTGAATCAACGAAAAAGACTCGATTGATTCGCTTGTAGAACACCACCTG
CTTGCTAATGAACTGCTTGATCTCATCCTCACTGATGACTGATCCATTGGAGGTCACCACAAATGCCACT
GGCACTTCCCCTGCTGCCTCATCTTTCATCGGGACAACAGCGGCATCAGCAATGTTAGGGTGAGTAATGA
GAATGGCTTCGAGCTCGGCAGGGGCGACTTGGAAGCCCTTGTACTTAATGATCTCCTTCAACCTATCGAC
AATGAAGAGCTCCTCGTCGTCGTCGACATAGCCAATGTCGCCGGTGTGCAGCCACCCTTCCTTGTCGATC
GTCCTCTGCGTAGCCGCCGCGTCATTAAGATACCCTTTCATGATTTGGGAGCCTCGGATGCAAATTTCGC
CGGGTTGGTTTCTGGGCAGGTAGGCACCGGTTTCTGGGTCGACGATCTTGAGCTGGGCGTTCCTGACCAC
GGTGCCGCAAGAACCAGACTTGATCTCGAAGGGCTCCTTGGCGAAGGCCAAACACATGGACAGCACTGGC
CCTGCCTCCGTCATCCCATAGCCCTGGCCGAGCTTGGCGTTGGGAAGCTTGGCCCGGACGGCGTCTTCGA
GCTCCTTCCCCATCGGGGCGGCGCCGGACATCACCGTCCGAATGGACGACAAGTCGTACTTGTCGACGAG
CGGGCTCTTGGCGATGGCAAGAACGATGGGCGGAACGATGGGCGCAATGGTCACCTTGTACTTCTGCACC
AGCTCCATCAGCGCCGTGATCTCGAACTTCTGCATGATGAGGATCGCCGCCCCGACGCGCAGGCCGCAGA
AGAGCACCGAGTTGAGGGAGTAGATGTGGAAGAGGGGAAGAACGCAGAGCAGGACGTCGTCTGGCCGGAA
GTATAGATTCGGGTTCTCGCCGTCGACTTGCTGGGCAACGCTCGTCACCTGGCTGCGGTGTGTGAGCATC
ACTCCTTTAGGGAGGCCGGTGGTGCCGGAGGAGTATGGCAGCGCCACCACGTCGTCGGGGTCAATATCCA
CCTCGGGCAGCTCCGACTCGTCGGCGCCGGACAGCTCGGAGAAGTGGGAGCACCCCGGGGGCGGCGCGTC
GACGCACACCACTTTGACGCCGCGCTCCTCGGCCAGGTCCCTGACCTTGTCGACGTAGGCGGACATGGTG
ACGATGAGCTTCGCGCCGGAGGCCTTGACCTGCTTGGCGATCTCCTGCGGCGTGTAGAAGGGGTTGGCGG
TGGTGGACATGGCCCCGCGGAAGGAGGCGCCGAGGAAGGCGAAGACGAACTCCGGCGAGTTGGGGAGGAG
GATCATGATCACCTCCCGCTGCTGCACCCCCATCCGGTGCAGCCCGGCGGCCACCCTCCTCGCCGTCGTC
TCCACCTCGCCGTACGTGTACACCTCGCCGGTGCTGCCATTGATGAGACAAGGATTGTCCCGGTAAGCAC
CAATGTTCTGGAAACAATAATTGTGCAACGACATGTCGTTCTTGATCTCAATGTCCGGCAGCTTAGACCG
GTATACACATCGATCAGTAGCAATAGTGTCTACTACCATCTTCATCCTCGAGATGCAGTTCTCCTTCTTA
AAGTTAAACAAACGGCATATTCCACCAGCTATTTGTTAGTGAATAAAAGGTTGCCTGTAAAATTACAAAA
ACCTTACGCAGCGTCAAGCGGAATCGTGTCAATCATTGCGACAAATCAATCCTGTGCCTAAGCATTACGC
GACTGACTCGCCTCACTCTTCCTTTGGGCTTGAGACCACATGGGGTCGGCGCCCCGAATTTTAAAGGGCA
ATTACGATAAAAATGTGATTTTCATCACGATTTAGGTGCAGCCATTTCGTCGAGATCAAGTTTAGGACAA
AATTTTGCCAGTTGGTGTTAATGTTTTGTTAGAATCCGTAATCATGGTCATAGCTGTTTCCTGTGTGAAA
TTGTTATCCGCTCACAATTCCACACAACATACGAGCCGGAAGCATAAAGTGTAAAGCCTGGGGTGCCTAA
TGAGTGAGCTAACTCACATTAATTGCGTTGCGCTCACTGCCCGCTTTCCAGTCGGGAAACCTGTCGTGCC
AGCTGCATTAATGAATCGGCCAACGCGCGGGGAGAGGCGGTTTGCGTATTGGGCGCTCTTCCGCTTCCTC
GCTCACTGACTCGCTGCGCTCGGTCGTTCGGCTGCGGCGAGCGGTATCAGCTCACTCAAAGGCGGTAATA
CGGTTATCCACAGAATCAGGGGATAACGCAGGAAAGAACATGTGAGCAAAAGGCCAGCAAAAGGCCAGGA
ACCGTAAAAAGGCCGCGTTGCTGGCGTTTTTCCATAGGCTCCGCCCCCCTGACGAGCATCACAAAAATCG
ACGCTCAAGTCAGAGGTGGCGAAACCCGACAGGACTATAAAGATACCAGGCGTTTCCCCCTGGAAGCTCC
CTCGTGCGCTCTCCTGTTCCGACCCTGCCGCTTACCGGATACCTGTCCGCCTTTCTCCCTTCGGGAAGCG
TGGCGCTTTCTCATAGCTCACGCTGTAGGTATCTCAGTTCGGTGTAGGTCGTTCGCTCCAAGCTGGGCTG
TGTGCACGAACCCCCCGTTCAGCCCGACCGCTGCGCCTTATCCGGTAACTATCGTCTTGAGTCCAACCCG
GTAAGACACGACTTATCGCCACTGGCAGCAGCCACTGGTAACAGGATTAGCAGAGCGAGGTATGTAGGCG
GTGCTACAGAGTTCTTGAAGTGGTGGCCTAACTACGGCTACACTAGAAGAACAGTATTTGGTATCTGCGC
TCTGCTGAAGCCAGTTACCTTCGGAAAAAGAGTTGGTAGCTCTTGATCCGGCAAACAAACCACCGCTGGT
AGCGGTGGTTTTTTTGTTTGCAAGCAGCAGATTACGCGCAGAAAAAAAGGATCTCAAGAAGATCCTTTGA
TCTTTTCTACGGGGTCTGACGCTCAGTGGAACGAAAACTCACGTTAAGGGATTTTGGTCATGAGATTATC
AAAAAGGATCTTCACCTAGATCCTTTTAAATTAAAAATGAAGTTTTAAATCAATCTAAAGTATATATGAG
TAAACTTGGTCTGACAGTTACCAATGCTTAATCAGTGAGGCACCTATCTCAGCGATCTGTCTATTTCGTT
CATCCATAGTTGCCTGACTCCCCGTCGTGTAGATAACTACGATACGGGAGGGCTTACCATCTGGCCCCAG
TGCTGCAATGATACCGCGAGACCCACGCTCACCGGCTCCAGATTTATCAGCAATAAACCAGCCAGCCGGA
AGGGCCGAGCGCAGAAGTGGTCCTGCAACTTTATCCGCCTCCATCCAGTCTATTAATTGTTGCCGGGAAG
CTAGAGTAAGTAGTTCGCCAGTTAATAGTTTGCGCAACGTTGTTGCCATTGCTACAGGCATCGTGGTGTC
ACGCTCGTCGTTTGGTATGGCTTCATTCAGCTCCGGTTCCCAACGATCAAGGCGAGTTACATGATCCCCC
ATGTTGTGCAAAAAAGCGGTTAGCTCCTTCGGTCCTCCGATCGTTGTCAGAAGTAAGTTGGCCGCAGTGT
TATCACTCATGGTTATGGCAGCACTGCATAATTCTCTTACTGTCATGCCATCCGTAAGATGCTTTTCTGT
GACTGGTGAGTACTCAACCAAGTCATTCTGAGAATAGTGTATGCGGCGACCGAGTTGCTCTTGCCCGGCG
TCAATACGGGATAATACCGCGCCACATAGCAGAACTTTAAAAGTGCTCATCATTGGAAAACGTTCTTCGG
GGCGAAAACTCTCAAGGATCTTACCGCTGTTGAGATCCAGTTCGATGTAACCCACTCGTGCACCCAACTG
ATCTTCAGCATCTTTTACTTTCACCAGCGTTTCTGGGTGAGCAAAAACAGGAAGGCAAAATGCCGCAAAA
AAGGGAATAAGGGCGACACGGAAATGTTGAATACTCATACTCTTCCTTTTTCAATATTATTGAAGCATTT
ATCAGGGTTATTGTCTCATGAGCGGATACATATTTGAATGTATTTAGAAAAATAAACAAATAGGGGTTCC
GCGCACATTTCCCCGAAAAGTGCCACCTGACGTCTAAGAAACCATTATTATCATGACATTAACCTATAAA
AATAGGCGTATCACGAGGCCCTTTCGTC
